>Addgene plasmid #207351 | CSII-PPM1H-mApple-mito | addgene full sequence | sequence record 419265 | Addgene NGS Result
GACGGATCGGGAGATCTCCCGATCCCCTATGGTGCACTCTCAGTACAATCTGCTCTGATGCCGCATAGTT
AAGCCAGTATCTGCTCCCTGCTTGTGTGTTGGAGGTCGCTGAGTAGTGCGCGAGCAAAATTTAAGCTACA
ACAAGGCAAGGCTTGACCGACAATTGCATGAAGAATCTGCTTAGGGTTAGGCGTTTTGCGCTGCTTCGCG
ATGTACGGGCCAGATATACGCGTTGACATTGATTATTGACTAGTTATTAATAGTAATCAATTACGGGGTC
ATTAGTTCATAGCCCATATATGGAGTTCCGCGTTACATAACTTACGGTAAATGGCCCGCCTGGCTGACCG
CCCAACGACCCCCGCCCATTGACGTCAATAATGACGTATGTTCCCATAGTAACGCCAATAGGGACTTTCC
ATTGACGTCAATGGGTGGAGTATTTACGGTAAACTGCCCACTTGGCAGTACATCAAGTGTATCATATGCC
AAGTACGCCCCCTATTGACGTCAATGACGGTAAATGGCCCGCCTGGCATTATGCCCAGTACATGACCTTA
TGGGACTTTCCTACTTGGCAGTACATCTACGTATTAGTCATCGCTATTACCATGGTGATGCGGTTTTGGC
AGTACATCAATGGGCGTGGATAGCGGTTTGACTCACGGGGATTTCCAAGTCTCCACCCCATTGACGTCAA
TGGGAGTTTGTTTTGGCACCAAAATCAACGGGACTTTCCAAAATGTCGTAACAACTCCGCCCCATTGACG
CAAATGGGCGGTAGGCGTGTACGGTGGGAGGTCTATATAAGCAGCGCGTTTTGCCTGTACTGGGTCTCTC
TGGTTAGACCAGATCTGAGCCTGGGAGCTCTCTGGCTAACTAGGGAACCCACTGCTTAAGCCTCAATAAA
GCTTGCCTTGAGTGCTTCAAGTAGTGTGTGCCCGTCTGTTGTGTGACTCTGGTAACTAGAGATCCCTCAG
ACCCTTTTAGTCAGTGTGGAAAATCTCTAGCAGTGGCGCCCGAACAGGGACTTGAAAGCGAAAGGGAAAC
CAGAGGAGCTCTCTCGACGCAGGACTCGGCTTGCTGAAGCGCGCACGGCAAGAGGCGAGGGGCGGCGACT
GGTGAGTACGCCAAAAATTTTGACTAGCGGAGGCTAGAAGGAGAGAGATGGGTGCGAGAGCGTCAGTATT
AAGCGGGGGAGAATTAGATCGCGATGGGAAAAAATTCGGTTAAGGCCAGGGGGAAAGAAAAAATATAAAT
TAAAACATATAGTATGGGCAAGCAGGGAGCTAGAACGATTCGCAGTTAATCCTGGCCTGTTAGAAACATC
AGAAGGCTGTAGACAAATACTGGGACAGCTACAACCATCCCTTCAGACAGGATCAGAAGAACTTAGATCA
TTATATAATACAGTAGCAACCCTCTATTGTGTGCATCAAAGGATAGAGATAAAAGACACCAAGGAAGCTT
TAGACAAGATAGAGGAAGAGCAAAACAAAAGTAAGACCACCGCACAGCAAGGGCCGCTGATCTTCAGACC
TGGAGGAGGAGATATGAGGGACAATTGGAGAAGTGAATTATATAAATATAAAGTAGTAAAAATTGAACCA
TTAGGAGTAGCACCCACCAAGGCAAAGAGAAGAGTGGTGCAGAGAGAAAAAAGAGCAGTGGGAATAGGAG
CTTTGTTCCTTGGGTTCTTGGGAGCAGCAGGAAGCACTATGGGCGCAGCGTCAATGACGCTGACGGTACA
GGCCAGACAATTATTGTCTGGTATAGTGCAGCAGCAGAACAATTTGCTGAGGGCTATTGAGGCGCAACAG
CATCTGTTGCAACTCACAGTCTGGGGCATCAAGCAGCTCCAGGCAAGAATCCTGGCTGTGGAAAGATACC
TAAAGGATCAACAGCTCCTGGGGATTTGGGGTTGCTCTGGAAAACTCATTTGCACCACTGCTGTGCCTTG
GAATGCTAGTTGGAGTAATAAATCTCTGGAACAGATTTGGAATCACACGACCTGGATGGAGTGGGACAGA
GAAATTAACAATTACACAAGCTTAATACACTCCTTAATTGAAGAATCGCAAAACCAGCAAGAAAAGAATG
AACAAGAATTATTGGAATTAGATAAATGGGCAAGTTTGTGGAATTGGTTTAACATAACAAATTGGCTGTG
GTATATAAAATTATTCATAATGATAGTAGGAGGCTTGGTAGGTTTAAGAATAGTTTTTGCTGTACTTTCT
ATAGTGAATAGAGTTAGGCAGGGATATTCACCATTATCGTTTCAGACCCACCTCCCAACCCCGAGGGGAC
CCGACAGGCCCGAAGGAATAGAAGAAGAAGGTGGAGAGAGAGACAGAGACAGATCCATTCGATTAGTGAA
CGGATCTACAAATGGCAGTATTCATCCACAATTTTAAAAGAAAAGGGGGGATTGGGGGGTACAGTGCAGG
GGAAAGAATAGTAGACATAATAGCAACAGACATACAAACTAAAGAATTACAAAAACAAATTACAAAAATT
CAAAATTTTCGGGTTTATTACAGGGACAGCAGAAATTCACTTTGAATTAATTCAAGCTTCGTGAGGCTCC
GGTGCCCGTCAGTGGGCAGAGCGCACATCGCCCACAGTCCCCGAGAAGTTGGGGGGAGGGGTCGGCAATT
GAACCGGTGCCTAGAGAAGGTGGCGCGGGGTAAACTGGGAAAGTGATGTCGTGTACTGGCTCCGCCTTTT
TCCCGAGGGTGGGGGAGAACCGTATATAAGTGCAGTAGTCGCCGTGAACGTTCTTTTTCGCAACGGGTTT
GCCGCCAGAACACAGGTAAGTGCCGTGTGTGGTTCCCGCGGGCCTGGCCTCTTTACGGGTTATGGCCCTT
GCGTGCCTTGAATTACTTCCACCTGGCTCCAGTACGTGATTCTTGATCCCGAGCTGGAGCCAGGGGCGGG
CCTTGCGCTTTAGGAGCCCCTTCGCCTCGTGCTTGAGTTGAGGCCTGGCCTGGGCGCTGGGGCCGCCGCG
TGCGAATCTGGTGGCACCTTCGCGCCTGTCTCGCTGCTTTCGATAAGTCTCTAGCCATTTAAAATTTTTG
ATGACCTGCTGCGACGCTTTTTTTCTGGCAAGATAGTCTTGTAAATGCGGGCCAGGATCTGCACACTGGT
ATTTCGGTTTTTGGGGCCGCGGGCGGCGACGGGGCCCGTGCGTCCCAGCGCACATGTTCGGCGAGGCGGG
GCCTGCGAGCGCGGCCACCGAGAATCGGACGGGGGTAGTCTCAAGCTGGCCGGCCTGCTCTGGTGCCTGG
CCTCGCGCCGCCGTGTATCGCCCCGCCCTGGGCGGCAAGGCTGGCCCGGTCGGCACCAGTTGCGTGAGCG
GAAAGATGGCCGCTTCCCGGCCCTGCTCCAGGGGGCTCAAAATGGAGGACGCGGCGCTCGGGAGAGCGGG
CGGGTGAGTCACCCACACAAAGGAAAGGGGCCTTTCCGTCCTCAGCCGTCGCTTCATGTGACTCCACGGA
GTACCGGGCGCCGTCCAGGCACCTCGATTAGTTCTGGAGCTTTTGGAGTACGTCGTCTTTAGGTTGGGGG
GAGGGGTTTTATGCGATGGAGTTTCCCCACACTGAGTGGGTGGAGACTGAAGTTAGGCCAGCTTGGCACT
TGATGTAATTCTCCTTGGAATTTGCCCTTTTTGAGTTTGGATCTTGGTTCATTCTCAAGCCTCAGACAGT
GGTTCAAAGTTTTTTTCTTCCATTTCAGGTGTCGTGAACACGCTACCGGTCTCGAGATGCTCACTCGAGT
GAAATCTGCCGTGGCCAATTTCATGGGCGGCATCATGGCTGGCAGCTCAGGCTCCGAGCACGGCGGCGGC
AGCTGCGGAGGCTCGGACCTGCCCCTGCGTTTCCCCTACGGGCGGCCAGAGTTCCTGGGGCTGTCTCAGG
ACGAGGTGGAGTGCAGCGCCGACCACATCGCCCGCCCCATCCTCATCCTCAAGGAGACTCGGCGGCTGCC
CTGGGCCACTGGCTACGCAGAGGTTATCAATGCCGGGAAGAGCACACACAATGAAGACCAAGCCAGCTGT
GAGGTGCTCACTGTGAAGAAGAAGGCAGGGGCCGTGACCTCAACCCCAAACAGGAACTCATCCAAGAGAC
GGTCCTCCCTTCCCAATGGGGAAGGGCTGCAGCTGAAGGAGAACTCGGAATCCGAGGGTGTTTCCTGCCA
CTATTGGTCGCTGTTTGACGGGCACGCGGGGTCCGGGGCCGCGGTGGTGGCGTCACGCCTGCTGCAGCAC
CACATCACGGAGCAGCTGCAGGACATCGTGGACATCCTGAAGAACTCCGCCGTCCTGCCCCCTACCTGCC
TGGGGGAGGAGCCTGAGAACACGCCCGCCAACAGCCGGACTCTGACCCGGGCAGCCTCCCTGCGCGGAGG
GGTGGGGGCCCCGGGCTCCCCCAGCACGCCCCCCACACGCTTCTTTACCGAGAAGAAGATTCCCCATGAG
TGCCTGGTCATCGGAGCGCTTGAAAGTGCATTCAAGGAAATGGACCTACAGATAGAACGAGAGAGGAGTT
CATATAATATATCTGGTGGCTGCACGGCCCTCATTGTGATTTGCCTTTTGGGGAAGCTGTATGTTGCAAA
TGCTGGGGATAGCAGGGCCATAATCATCAGAAATGGAGAAATTATCCCCATGTCTTCAGAATTTACCCCC
GAGACGGAGCGCCAGCGACTTCAGTACCTGGCATTCATGCAGCCTCACTTGCTGGGAAATGAGTTCACAC
ATTTGGAGTTTCCAAGGAGAGTACAGAGAAAGGAGCTTGGAAAGAAGATGCTCTACAGGGACTTTAATAT
GACAGGCTGGGCATACAAAACCATTGAGGATGAGGACTTGAAGTTCCCCCTTATATATGGAGAAGGCAAG
AAGGCCCGGGTAATGGCAACTATTGGAGTGACCAGGGGACTTGGGGACCATGACCTGAAGGTGCATGACT
CCAACATCTACATTAAACCATTCCTGTCTTCAGCTCCAGAGGTAAGAATCTACGATCTTTCAAAATATGA
TCATGGATCAGATGATGTGCTGATCTTGGCCACTGATGGACTCTGGGACGTTTTATCAAATGAAGAAGTA
GCAGAAGCAATCACTCAGTTTCTTCCTAACTGTGATCCAGATGATCCTCACAGGTACACACTGGCAGCTC
AGGACCTGGTGATGCGTGCCCGGGGTGTGCTGAAGGACAGAGGATGGCGGATATCTAATGACCGACTGGG
CTCAGGAGACGACATTTCTGTATATGTCATTCCTTTAATACATGGAAACAAGCTGTCAGGAATTCTGATG
GTGAGCAAGGGCGAGGAGAATAACATGGCCATCATCAAGGAGTTCATGCGCTTCAAGGTGCACATGGAGG
GCTCCGTGAACGGCCACGAGTTCGAGATCGAGGGCGAGGGCGAGGGCCGCCCCTACGAGGCCTTTCAGAC
CGCTAAGCTGAAGGTGACCAAGGGTGGCCCCCTGCCCTTCGCCTGGGACATCCTGTCCCCTCAGTTCATG
TACGGCTCCAAGGTCTACATTAAGCACCCAGCCGACATCCCCGACTACTTCAAGCTGTCCTTCCCCGAGG
GCTTCAGGTGGGAGCGCGTGATGAACTTCGAGGACGGCGGCATTATTCACGTTAACCAGGACTCCTCCCT
GCAGGACGGCGTGTTCATCTACAAGGTGAAGCTGCGCGGCACCAACTTCCCCTCCGACGGCCCCGTAATG
CAGAAGAAGACCATGGGCTGGGAGGCCTCCGAGGAGCGGATGTACCCCGAGGACGGCGCCCTGAAGAGCG
AGATCAAGAAGAGGCTGAAGCTGAAGGACGGCGGCCACTACGCCGCCGAGGTCAAGACCACCTACAAGGC
CAAGAAGCCCGTGCAGCTGCCCGGCGCCTACATCGTCGACATCAAGTTGGACATCGTGTCCCACAACGAG
GACTACACCATCGTGGAACAGTACGAACGCGCCGAGGGCCGCCACTCCACCGGCGGCATGGACGAGCTGT
ACAAGTTATCTAGAGCCGGTGCGGCCGCCTTCTGGGAAAGGAACCTGCCCTCTGTTTCTGGCCTGCTGAA
GATCATTGGATTTTCCACATCAGTAACTGCCCTGGGGTTTGTGCTGTACAAATACAAGCTCCTGCCACGG
TCTTGAAGTTAACATCGAGGGATCAAGCTTATCGATAATCAACCTCTGGATTACAAAATTTGTGAAAGAT
TGACTGGTATTCTTAACTATGTTGCTCCTTTTACGCTATGTGGATACGCTGCTTTAATGCCTTTGTATCA
TGCTATTGCTTCCCGTATGGCTTTCATTTTCTCCTCCTTGTATAAATCCTGGTTGCTGTCTCTTTATGAG
GAGTTGTGGCCCGTTGTCAGGCAACGTGGCGTGGTGTGCACTGTGTTTGCTGACGCAACCCCCACTGGTT
GGGGCATTGCCACCACCTGTCAGCTCCTTTCCGGGACTTTCGCTTTCCCCCTCCCTATTGCCACGGCGGA
ACTCATCGCCGCCTGCCTTGCCCGCTGCTGGACAGGGGCTCGGCTGTTGGGCACTGACAATTCCGTGGTG
TTGTCGGGGAAGCTGACGTCCTTTCCATGGCTGCTCGCCTGTGTTGCCACCTGGATTCTGCGCGGGACGT
CCTTCTGCTACGTCCCTTCGGCCCTCAATCCAGCGGACCTTCCTTCCCGCGGCCTGCTGCCGGCTCTGCG
GCCTCTTCCGCGTCTTCGCCTTCGCCCTCAGACGAGTCGGATCTCCCTTTGGGCCGCCTCCCCGCATCGA
TACCGTCGAGACCTAGAAAAACATGGAGCAATCACAAGTAGCAATACAGCAGCTACCAATGCTGATTGTG
CCTGGCTAGAAGCACAAGAGGAGGAGGAGGTGGGTTTTCCAGTCACACCTCAGGTACCTTTAAGACCAAT
GACTTACAAGGCAGCTGTAGATCTTAGCCACTTTTTAAAAGAAAAGGGGGGACTGGAAGGGCTAATTCAC
TCCCAACGAAGACAAGATATCCTTGATCTGTGGATCTACCACACACAAGGCTACTTCCCTGATTGGCAGA
ACTACACACCAGGGCCAGGGATCAGATATCCACTGACCTTTGGATGGTGCTACAAGCTAGTACCAGTTGA
GCAAGAGAAGGTAGAAGAAGCCAATGAAGGAGAGAACACCCGCTTGTTACACCCTGTGAGCCTGCATGGG
ATGGATGACCCGGAGAGAGAAGTATTAGAGTGGAGGTTTGACAGCCGCCTAGCATTTCATCACATGGCCC
GAGAGCTGCATCCGGACTGTACTGGGTCTCTCTGGTTAGACCAGATCTGAGCCTGGGAGCTCTCTGGCTA
ACTAGGGAACCCACTGCTTAAGCCTCAATAAAGCTTGCCTTGAGTGCTTCAAGTAGTGTGTGCCCGTCTG
TTGTGTGACTCTGGTAACTAGAGATCCCTCAGACCCTTTTAGTCAGTGTGGAAAATCTCTAGCAGGGCCC
GTTTAAACCCGCTGATCAGCCTCGACTGTGCCTTCTAGTTGCCAGCCATCTGTTGTTTGCCCCTCCCCCG
TGCCTTCCTTGACCCTGGAAGGTGCCACTCCCACTGTCCTTTCCTAATAAAATGAGGAAATTGCATCGCA
TTGTCTGAGTAGGTGTCATTCTATTCTGGGGGGTGGGGTGGGGCAGGACAGCAAGGGGGAGGATTGGGAA
GACAATAGCAGGCATGCTGGGGATGCGGTGGGCTCTATGGCTTCTGAGGCGGAAAGAACCAGCTGGGGCT
CTAGGGGGTATCCCC
[124 nt withheld, positions 7786-7909]
C
[91 nt withheld, positions 7911-8001]
A
[49 nt withheld, positions 8003-8051]
CCTTTGACGTTGGAGTCCACGTTCTTT
[37 nt withheld, positions 8079-8115]
ACCCTATCTCGGTCTATTCTTTTGATTTATAAGGGATTTTGCCGATTTCGGCCTATTGGTTAAAAAATGA
GCTGATTTAACAAAAATTTAACGCGAATTAATTCTGTGGAATGTGTGTCAGTTAGGGTGTGGAAAGTCCC
CAGGCTCCCCAGCAGGCAGAAGTATGCAAAGCATGCATCTCAATTAGTCAGCAACCAGGTGTGGAAAGTC
CCCAGGCTCCCCAGCAGGCAGAAGTATGCAAAGCATGCATCTCAATTAGTCAGCAACCATAGTCCCGCCC
CTAACTCCGCCCATCCCGCCCCTAACTCCGCCCAGTTCCGCCCATTCTCCGCCCCATGGCTGACTAATTT
TTTTTATTTATGCAGAGGCCGAGGCCGCCTCTGCCTGAGCTATTCCAGAAGTAGTGAGGAGGCTTTTTTG
GAGGCCTAGGCTTTTGCAAAAAGCTCCCGGGAGCTTGTATATCCATTTTCGGATCTGATCAGCACGTGTT
GACAATTAATCATCGGCATAGTATATCGGCATAGTATAATACGACAAGGTGAGGAACTAAACCATGGCCA
AGTTGACCAGTGCCGTTCCGGTGCTCACCGCGCGCGACGTCGCCGGAGCGGTCGAGTTCTGGACCGACCG
GCTCGGGTTCTCCCGGGACTTCGTGGAGGACGACTTCGCCGGTGTGGTCCGGGACGACGTGACCCTGTTC
ATCAGCGCGGTCCAGGACCAGGTGGTGCCGGACAACACCCTGGCCTGGGTGTGGGTGCGCGGCCTGGACG
AGCTGTACGCCGAGTGGTCGGAGGTCGTGTCCACGAACTTCCGGGACGCCTCCGGGCCGGCCATGACCGA
GATCGGCGAGCAGCCGTGGGGGCGGGAGTTCGCCCTGCGCGACCCGGCCGGCAACTGCGTGCACTTCGTG
GCCGAGGAGCAGGACTGACACGTGCTACGAGATTTCGATTCCACCGCCGCCTTCTATGAAAGGTTGGGCT
TCGGAATCGTTTTCCGGGACGCCGGCTGGATGATCCTCCAGCGCGGGGATCTCATGCTGGAGTTCTTCGC
CCACCCCAACTTGTTTATTGCAGCTTATAATGGTTACAAATAAAGCAATAGCATCACAAATTTCACAAAT
AAAGCATTTTTTTCACTGCATTCTAGTTGTGGTTTGTCCAAACTCATCAATGTATCTTATCATGTCTGTA
TACCGTCGACCTCTAGCTAGAGCTTGGCGTAATCATGGTCATAGCTGTTTCCTGTGTGAAATTGTTATCC
GCTCACAATTCCACACAACATACGAGCCGGAAGCATAAAGTGTAAAGCCTGGGGTGCCTAATGAGTGAGC
TAACTCACATTAATTGCGTTGCGCTCACTGCCCGCTTTCCAGTCGGGAAACCTGTCGTGCCAGCTGCATT
AATGAATCGGCCAACGCGCGGGGAGAGGCGGTTTGCGTATTGGGCGCTCTTCCGCTTCCTCGCTCACTGA
CTCGCTGCGCTCGGTCGTTCGGCTGCGGCGAGCGGTATCAGCTCACTCAAAGGCGGTAATACGGTTATCC
ACAGAATCAGGGGATAACGCAGGAAAGAACATGTGAGCAAAAGGCCAGCAAAAGGCCAGGAACCGTAAAA
AGGCCGCGTTGCTGGCGTTTTTCCATAGGCTCCGCCCCCCTGACGAGCATCACAAAAATCGACGCTCAAG
TCAGAGGTGGCGAAACCCGACAGGACTATAAAGATACCAGGCGTTTCCCCCTGGAAGCTCCCTCGTGCGC
TCTCCTGTTCCGACCCTGCCGCTTACCGGATACCTGTCCGCCTTTCTCCCTTCGGGAAGCGTGGCGCTTT
CTCATAGCTCACGCTGTAGGTATCTCAGTTCGGTGTAGGTCGTTCGCTCCAAGCTGGGCTGTGTGCACGA
ACCCCCCGTTCAGCCCGACCGCTGCGCCTTATCCGGTAACTATCGTCTTGAGTCCAACCCGGTAAGACAC
GACTTATCGCCACTGGCAGCAGCCACTGGTAACAGGATTAGCAGAGCGAGGTATGTAGGCGGTGCTACAG
AGTTCTTGAAGTGGTGGCCTAACTACGGCTACACTAGAAGAACAGTATTTGGTATCTGCGCTCTGCTGAA
GCCAGTTACCTTCGGAAAAAGAGTTGGTAGCTCTTGATCCGGCAAACAAACCACCGCTGGTAGCGGTGGT
TTTTTTGTTTGCAAGCAGCAGATTACGCGCAGAAAAAAAGGATCTCAAGAAGATCCTTTGATCTTTTCTA
CGGGGTCTGACGCTCAGTGGAACGAAAACTCACGTTAAGGGATTTTGGTCATGAGATTATCAAAAAGGAT
CTTCACCTAGATCCTTTTAAATTAAAAATGAAGTTTTAAATCAATCTAAAGTATATATGAGTAAACTTGG
TCTGACAGTTACCAATGCTTAATCAGTGAGGCACCTATCTCAGCGATCTGTCTATTTCGTTCATCCATAG
TTGCCTGACTCCCCGTCGTGTAGATAACTACGATACGGGAGGGCTTACCATCTGGCCCCAGTGCTGCAAT
GATACCGCGAGACCCACGCTCACCGGCTCCAGATTTATCAGCAATAAACCAGCCAGCCGGAAGGGCCGAG
CGCAGAAGTGGTCCTGCAACTTTATCCGCCTCCATCCAGTCTATTAATTGTTGCCGGGAAGCTAGAGTAA
GTAGTTCGCCAGTTAATAGTTTGCGCAACGTTGTTGCCATTGCTACAGGCATCGTGGTGTCACGCTCGTC
GTTTGGTATGGCTTCATTCAGCTCCGGTTCCCAACGATCAAGGCGAGTTACATGATCCCCCATGTTGTGC
AAAAAAGCGGTTAGCTCCTTCGGTCCTCCGATCGTTGTCAGAAGTAAGTTGGCCGCAGTGTTATCACTCA
TGGTTATGGCAGCACTGCATAATTCTCTTACTGTCATGCCATCCGTAAGATGCTTTTCTGTGACTGGTGA
GTACTCAACCAAGTCATTCTGAGAATAGTGTATGCGGCGACCGAGTTGCTCTTGCCCGGCGTCAATACGG
GATAATACCGCGCCACATAGCAGAACTTTAAAAGTGCTCATCATTGGAAAACGTTCTTCGGGGCGAAAAC
TCTCAAGGATCTTACCGCTGTTGAGATCCAGTTCGATGTAACCCACTCGTGCACCCAACTGATCTTCAGC
ATCTTTTACTTTCACCAGCGTTTCTGGGTGAGCAAAAACAGGAAGGCAAAATGCCGCAAAAAAGGGAATA
AGGGCGACACGGAAATGTTGAATACTCATACTCTTCCTTTTTCAATATTATTGAAGCATTTATCAGGGTT
ATTGTCTCATGAGCGGATACATATTTGAATGTATTTAGAAAAATAAACAAATAGGGGTTCCGCGCACATT
TCCCCGAAAAGTGCCACCTGACGTC
Features (pLannotate 1.2.2; 31 found; start..end, strand, type, name):
     28..80      -  misc_feature   bom (fragment): basis of mobility region from pBR322
    235..614     +  enhancer       CMV enhancer: human cytomegalovirus immediate early enhancer
    615..814     +  promoter       CMV promoter: human cytomegalovirus (CMV) immediate early promoter
    832..1012    +  LTR            5' LTR (truncated): truncated 5' long terminal repeat (LTR) from HIV-1
   1059..1184    +  misc_feature   HIV-1 Ψ: packaging signal of human immunodeficiency virus type 1
   1168..1506    +  CDS            HIV-1 gag (fragment): gag protein from human immunodeficiency virus 1; gag
   1676..1909    +  misc_feature   RRE: The Rev response element (RRE) of HIV-1 allows for Rev-dependent mRNA export from the nucleus to the cytoplasm.
   2286..2386    +  CDS            Rev (fragment): human immunodeficiency virus 1 (HIV-1) Rev protein; rev; enhances nuclear export of unspliced and incompletely spliced viral mRNAs
   2412..2529    +  misc_feature   cPPT/CTS: central polypurine tract and central termination sequence of HIV-1
   2585..3747    +  promoter       EF-1α promoter: strong constitutive promoter for human elongation factor EF-1α
   3767..5308    +  CDS            PPM1H: PPM1H_HUMAN - Also known as ARHCL1, KIAA1157, URCC2. Experimental evidence at protein level: Swiss-Prot protein existence level 1. Dephosphorylates CDKN1B at 'Thr-187', thus removing a signal for proteasomal degradation. From Homo sapiens (Human).
   5318..6025    +  CDS            mApple: mApple is a basic (constitutively fluorescent) red fluorescent protein published in 2008, derived from Discosoma sp.. It is reported to be a rapidly-maturing monomer with high acid sensitivity.
   6050..6163    +  CDS            MAOA (fragment): AOFA_HUMAN - Experimental evidence at protein level: Swiss-Prot protein existence level 1. Catalyzes the oxidative deamination of biogenic and xenobiotic amines and has important functions in the metabolism of neuroactive and vasoactive amines in the central nervous system and peripheral tissues. MAOA preferentially oxidizes biogenic amines such as 5-hydroxytryptamine (5-HT), norepinephrine and epinephrine. From Homo sapiens (Human).
   6197..6785    +  misc_feature   WPRE: woodchuck hepatitis virus posttranscriptional regulatory element
   6710..7297    +  CDS            nef: NEF_HV112 - Experimental evidence at protein level: Swiss-Prot protein existence level 1. Extracellular Nef protein targets CD4(+) T-lymphocytes for apoptosis by interacting with CXCR4 surface receptors. From Human immunodeficiency virus type 1 group M subtype B (isolate PCV12) (HIV-1).
   7304..7484    +  LTR            5' LTR (truncated): truncated 5' long terminal repeat (LTR) from HIV-1
   7516..7740    +  polyA_signal   bGH poly(A) signal: bovine growth hormone polyadenylation signal
   7744..7765    +  promoter       SV40 promoter (fragment): SV40 enhancer and early promoter
   7786..8214    +  rep_origin     f1 ori (sequence partly withheld): f1 bacteriophage origin of replication; arrow indicates direction of (+) strand synthesis
   8228..8555    +  promoter       SV40 promoter: SV40 enhancer and early promoter
   8603..8650    +  promoter       EM7 promoter: synthetic bacterial promoter&nbsp
   8669..9043    +  CDS            BleoR: antibiotic-binding protein; Sh ble from Streptoalloteichus hindustanus; confers resistance to bleomycin, phleomycin, and Zeocin™
   9053..9178    +  CDS            ble (fragment): BLE_KLEPN - Experimental evidence at protein level: Swiss-Prot protein existence level 1. Binding protein with a strong affinity to the bleomycin family of antibiotics. Binds to CL990; an antimitotic-antibiotic compound. From Klebsiella pneumoniae.
   9173..9294    +  polyA_signal   SV40 poly(A) signal: SV40 polyadenylation signal
   9365..9387    -  protein_bind   lac operator (fragment): The lac repressor binds to the lac operator to inhibit transcription in E. coli. This inhibition can be relieved by adding lactose or isopropyl-β-D-thiogalactopyranoside (IPTG). lac repressor encoded by lacI
   9391..9421    -  promoter       lac promoter: promoter for the E. coli lac operon
   9436..9457    -  protein_bind   CAP binding site: CAP binding activates transcription in the presence of cAMP. E. coli catabolite activator protein
   9470..9562    -  CDS            lacI (fragment): lac repressor; lacI; The lac repressor binds to the lac operator to inhibit transcription in E. coli. This inhibition can be relieved by adding lactose or isopropyl-β-D-thiogalactopyranoside (IPTG).
   9745..10333   -  rep_origin     ori: high-copy-number ColE1/pMB1/pBR322/pUC origin of replication
  10504..11364   -  CDS            AmpR: β-lactamase; bla; confers resistance to ampicillin, carbenicillin, and related antibiotics
  11365..11469   -  promoter       AmpR promoter: bla
