[The description below was written by a language model from this plasmid's Addgene catalogue record and pLannotate feature annotations shown in this document.]
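Description:
CSII-PPM1H-mApple-mito is an 11.5 kb mammalian expression plasmid built on the CSII backbone. The catalogue lists it only as a mammalian expression vector, but its feature table shows the layout of an HIV-1-derived lentiviral transfer vector. A CMV enhancer/promoter is fused to a truncated 5' LTR to drive genomic RNA production. This is followed by the Ψ packaging signal with a short gag fragment, the Rev response element for Rev-dependent nuclear export, and the cPPT/CTS element. A second truncated LTR and a bGH polyadenylation signal close the viral region. The nef annotation just upstream of that LTR probably reflects residual HIV-1 sequence rather than an intended product. In bacteria the plasmid replicates from a high-copy ColE1/pUC origin and is selected with ampicillin. An f1 origin is also present. Outside the LTR-flanked region, an SV40/EM7-driven BleoR cassette with an SV40 poly(A) signal could confer Zeocin resistance.

The payload is a single fusion open reading frame driven by the strong constitutive human EF-1α promoter. It consists of human PPM1H phosphatase, then the monomeric red fluorescent protein mApple, then a short fragment of human monoamine oxidase A (MAOA). Given the "mito" designation, the MAOA fragment most likely serves as a mitochondrial membrane-anchoring sequence, although the record does not define it explicitly. A WPRE downstream of the fusion enhances transcript stability and expression. The stated purpose is mammalian expression of mitochondrially directed PPM1H. The associated publication examines how PPM1H localization affects LRRK2 kinase-mediated Rab GTPase phosphorylation and ciliogenesis. The construct therefore appears designed to relocalize the phosphatase to mitochondria, with red fluorescence allowing its position to be tracked.
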