Addgene plasmid #207351: CSII-PPM1H-mApple-mito
Purpose: Mammalian expression of PPm1H-mito
Depositing lab: Suzanne Pfeffer. Depositing organization: Stanford University. Publication: Localization of PPM1H phosphatase tunes Parkinson's disease-linked LRRK2 kinase-mediated Rab GTPase phosphorylation and ciliogenesis. Yeshaw WM, Adhikari A, Chiang CY, Dhekne HS, Wawro PS, Pfeffer SR. Proc Natl Acad Sci U S A. 2023 Oct 31;120(44):e2315171120. doi: 10.1073/pnas.2315171120. Epub 2023 Oct 27. PubMed 37889931.
Backbone
  Vector backbone: csII
  Vector type: Mammalian Expression
Growth in bacteria
  Bacterial resistance: Ampicillin, 100 μg/mL
  Growth temperature: 37°C
  Growth strain: DH5alpha
  Copy number: High Copy
Gene/Insert
  Gene/Insert name: PPm1H-mito
  Species: H. sapiens (human)
  Entrez Gene: PPM1H (a.k.a. ARHCL1, NERPP-2C, URCC2)
  Cloning method: Gibson Cloning
Terms and licenses: Academic/Nonprofit Terms; Industry Terms: Not Available to Industry
How to cite: CSII-PPM1H-mApple-mito was a gift from Suzanne Pfeffer (Addgene plasmid # 207351 ; http://n2t.net/addgene:207351 ; RRID:Addgene_207351)
